Addgene plasmid #84927: p5E-2.3k-fabp2
Purpose: –2.3kb promoter of zebrafish fabp2/ifabp gene in Gateway 5’ Entry vector
Depositing lab: John Rawls. Depositing organization: Duke University.
Backbone
  Vector backbone: pCR8/GW/TOPO Entry vector
  Vector type: Bacterial Expression
Growth in bacteria
  Bacterial resistance: Kanamycin, 50 μg/mL
  Growth temperature: 37°C
  Growth strain: DH5alpha
  Copy number: Unknown
Gene/Insert
  Gene/Insert name: –2.3kb promoter of zebrafish fabp2/ifabp gene
  Species: D. rerio (zebrafish)
  Insert size (bp): 2300
  Entrez Gene: fabp2 (a.k.a. I-FABP, ifabp, zgc:92264)
  Tag / fusion protein: NO
Terms and licenses: Academic/Nonprofit Terms; Industry Terms: Not Available to Industry
How to cite: p5E-2.3k-fabp2 was a gift from John Rawls (Addgene plasmid # 84927 ; http://n2t.net/addgene:84927 ; RRID:Addgene_84927)
