[The description below was written by a language model from this plasmid's Addgene catalogue record and the feature table of its GenBank file.]
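Description:
p5E-2.3k-fabp2 is a Gateway 5′ entry clone carrying a roughly 2.3 kb upstream promoter fragment of the zebrafish (Danio rerio) fabp2 gene, also known as ifabp or I-FABP, which encodes intestinal fatty acid binding protein. The 5,080 bp circular plasmid is maintained in E. coli through a high-copy ColE1/pUC-type origin and selected with kanamycin via the aph(3')-Ia aminoglycoside phosphotransferase gene. The catalogue lists the backbone as pCR8/GW/TOPO. The annotated sequence, however, shows kanamycin resistance and an attL4/attR1 site pair, which is the arrangement expected of a multisite Gateway 5′ element entry vector, so the backbone field and the sequence do not match neatly.

The promoter itself is not annotated as a feature. It evidently occupies the unannotated region of about 2.3 kb between the KS and SK primer sites, in a pBluescript-style polylinker flanked by T7 and T3 phage promoters, all lying between attL4 and attR1. The rrnB T1 and T2 terminators upstream of attL4 insulate the cassette from read-through transcription in bacteria, and M13 forward and reverse sites allow sequencing across the insert. There is no coding sequence, tag or reporter in the insert. A second, 602 bp partial record covers only the attL4 end and the start of the polylinker and agrees with the full map.

Although it is classed as a bacterial expression vector, the plasmid functions as a modular promoter donor. In a multisite LR Clonase reaction it would be combined with middle and 3′ entry clones and a destination vector, placing the fabp2 regulatory region upstream of a chosen gene or reporter, presumably to drive intestine-associated transgene expression in zebrafish. The record does not describe specific downstream constructs.
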