LOCUS       Exported 5080 bp ds-DNA circular SYN 12-MAY-2021
DEFINITION  –2.3kb promoter of zebrafish fabp2/ifabp gene in Gateway 5' Entry
            vector.
ACCESSION   .
VERSION     .
KEYWORDS    p5E-2.3k-fabp2
SOURCE      synthetic DNA construct
  ORGANISM  synthetic DNA construct
REFERENCE   1 (bases 1 to 5080)
  TITLE     –2.3kb promoter of zebrafish fabp2/ifabp gene in Gateway 5' Entry
            vector
  JOURNAL   Unpublished
REFERENCE   2 (bases 1 to 5080)
  AUTHORS   .
  TITLE     Direct Submission
  JOURNAL   Exported May 12, 2021 from SnapGene Server 1.1.58
            http://www.snapgene.com
FEATURES             Location/Qualifiers
     source          1..5080
                     /organism="synthetic DNA construct"
                     /mol_type="other DNA"
     rep_origin      1..589
                     /direction=RIGHT
                     /label=ori
                     /note="high-copy-number ColE1/pMB1/pBR322/pUC origin of
                     replication"
     primer_bind     490..509
                     /label=pBR322ori-F
                     /note="pBR322 origin, forward primer"
     primer_bind     743..760
                     /label=L4440
                     /note="L4440 vector, forward primer"
     terminator      919..946
                     /label=rrnB T2 terminator
                     /note="transcription terminator T2 from the E. coli rrnB
                     gene"
     terminator      1038..1124
                     /gene="Escherichia coli rrnB"
                     /label=rrnB T1 terminator
                     /note="transcription terminator T1 from the E. coli rrnB
                     gene"
     primer_bind     1173..1195
                     /label=M13/pUC Forward
                     /note="In lacZ gene"
     primer_bind     1187..1204
                     /label=M13 Forward
                     /note="In lacZ gene. Also called M13-F20 or M13 (-21)
                     Forward"
     primer_bind     1188..1204
                     /label=M13 fwd
                     /note="common sequencing primer, one of multiple similar
                     variants"
     protein_bind    1244..1339
                     /gene="mutant version of attL"
                     /label=attL4
                     /bound_moiety="LR Clonase(TM)"
                     /note="recombination site for the Gateway(R) LR reaction"
     promoter        1341..1359
                     /label=T7 promoter
                     /note="promoter for bacteriophage T7 RNA polymerase"
     primer_bind     1384..1400
                     /label=pBluescriptKS
                     /note="For pBluescript vector"
     primer_bind     1385..1401
                     /label=KS primer
                     /note="common sequencing primer, one of multiple similar
                     variants"
     primer_bind     complement(3705..3721)
                     /label=SK primer
                     /note="common sequencing primer, one of multiple similar
                     variants"
     primer_bind     complement(3705..3721)
                     /label=pBluescriptSK
                     /note="For pBluescript vector"
     promoter        complement(3758..3776)
                     /label=T3 promoter
                     /note="promoter for bacteriophage T3 RNA polymerase"
     protein_bind    3776..3900
                     /gene="mutant version of attR"
                     /label=attR1
                     /bound_moiety="LR Clonase(TM)"
                     /note="recombination site for the Gateway(R) LR reaction"
     promoter        complement(3973..3991)
                     /label=T7 promoter
                     /note="promoter for bacteriophage T7 RNA polymerase"
     primer_bind     complement(3996..4012)
                     /label=M13 rev
                     /note="common sequencing primer, one of multiple similar
                     variants"
     primer_bind     complement(3996..4012)
                     /label=M13 Reverse
                     /note="In lacZ gene. Also called M13-rev"
     primer_bind     complement(4114..4133)
                     /label=pENTR-R
                     /note="pENTR vectors, reverse primer"
     CDS             4125..4934
                     /codon_start=1
                     /gene="aph(3')-Ia"
                     /product="aminoglycoside phosphotransferase"
                     /label=KanR
                     /note="confers resistance to kanamycin in bacteria or G418
                     (Geneticin(R)) in eukaryotes"
                     /translation="MSHIQRETSRPRLNSNMDADLYGYKWARDNVGQSGATIYRLYGKP
                     DAPELFLKHGKGSVANDVTDEMVRLNWLTEFMPLPTIKHFIRTPDDAWLLTTAIPGKTA
                     FQVLEEYPDSGENIVDALAVFLRRLHSIPVCNCPFNSDRVFRLAQAQSRMNNGLVDASD
                     FDDERNGWPVEQVWKEMHKLLPFSPDSVVTHGDFSLDNLIFDEGKLIGCIDVGRVGIAD
                     RYQDLAILWNCLGEFSPSLQKRLFQKYGIDNPDMNKLQFHLMLDEFF"
     primer_bind     complement(4192..4211)
                     /label=Kan-R
                     /note="Kanamycin resistance gene, reverse primer"
ORIGIN
        1 ttgagatcct ttttttctgc gcgtaatctg ctgcttgcaa acaaaaaaac caccgctacc
       61 agcggtggtt tgtttgccgg atcaagagct accaactctt tttccgaagg taactggctt
      121 cagcagagcg cagataccaa atactgttct tctagtgtag ccgtagttag gccaccactt
      181 caagaactct gtagcaccgc ctacatacct cgctctgcta atcctgttac cagtggctgc
      241 tgccagtggc gataagtcgt gtcttaccgg gttggactca agacgatagt taccggataa
      301 ggcgcagcgg tcgggctgaa cggggggttc gtgcacacag cccagcttgg agcgaacgac
      361 ctacaccgaa ctgagatacc tacagcgtga gctatgagaa agcgccacgc ttcccgaagg
      421 gagaaaggcg gacaggtatc cggtaagcgg cagggtcgga acaggagagc gcacgaggga
      481 gcttccaggg ggaaacgcct ggtatcttta tagtcctgtc gggtttcgcc acctctgact
      541 tgagcgtcga tttttgtgat gctcgtcagg ggggcggagc ctatggaaaa acgccagcaa
      601 cgcggccttt ttacggttcc tggccttttg ctggcctttt gctcacatgt tctttcctgc
      661 gttatcccct gattctgtgg ataaccgtat taccgccttt gagtgagctg ataccgctcg
      721 ccgcagccga acgaccgagc gcagcgagtc agtgagcgag gaagcggaag agcgcccaat
      781 acgcaaaccg cctctccccg cgcgttggcc gattcattaa tgcagctggc acgacaggtt
      841 tcccgactgg aaagcgggca gtgagcgcaa cgcaattaat acgcgtaccg ctagccagga
      901 agagtttgta gaaacgcaaa aaggccatcc gtcaggatgg ccttctgctt agtttgatgc
      961 ctggcagttt atggcgggcg tcctgcccgc caccctccgg gccgttgctt cacaacgttc
     1021 aaatccgctc ccggcggatt tgtcctactc aggagagcgt tcaccgacaa acaacagata
     1081 aaacgaaagg cccagtcttc cgactgagcc tttcgtttta tttgatgcct ggcagttccc
     1141 tactctcgcg ttaacgctag catggatgtt ttcccagtca cgacgttgta aaacgacggc
     1201 cagtcttaag ctcgggcccg agttaacgct accatggagc tccaaataat gattttattt
     1261 tgactgatag tgacctgttc gttgcaacaa attgataagc aatgcttttt tataatgcca
     1321 actttgtata gaaaagttgg taatacgact cactataggg cgaattgggt accgggcccc
     1381 ccctcgaggt cgacggtatc gataagcttc ccttccagct gcaacccatc actgggaaac
     1441 actcatacac tcacagtcac acagtttagc ctacgcaatt cacctatata ttcatcacat
     1501 atctttggac ttgtggggga aaccggaaac tccacacaga aatgccaact gacccagctg
     1561 aggttcaaac cagcccttct tactgtgagg tgacagcgct agccattgcg ccaccgctcc
     1621 accctttatt ttaatttatt taattgaatt tattttattg tatttgtcct aaattgccag
     1681 tacaatcagt acaatcatta gaatggtttc tgaaggttca tgcctgtaat aactgcttta
     1741 tatttaaatt tgtctatagc aataagattt agtaataata ttaataattt tatattctat
     1801 tctattatta tattatatat acattttcac actaaaccga aaagagactt cttattaacg
     1861 acctcaaaaa aataactaaa tctgaaaaag atcactgtta cgcagattct gcaaattcta
     1921 caaaatgttt gtagtaaata tagtataaaa gatgttttta gcttactttt tacattattt
     1981 tatacattta aacatgcatg aaatcaatta ttatcagctt ggaccttttc ttgtccctac
     2041 tcttagtggg acgatgccaa aggtcttaca atgggacgat accaaaggtc ttcagaggtc
     2101 ttatttaatt gcactgttaa gagattaagg ataaggtaat gatgagataa accaccatca
     2161 gagattatca tgtctcagtt tgatatctcg tctctttatc ttgtcatgga gcctccaggt
     2221 aaaacttcca cactgcatgt tgcttaattt gaatcatttg caggctttgt acactattca
     2281 tcattacaga taatgctgaa gctgttcttt cacagccttg catcaatatt tacaacattt
     2341 tcaaacaata caaggggata attcagtaat acaatttaaa ataaggttcc aataactata
     2401 ttactaataa ctaacaatga gcaaaataca taatgctgtt attttagtat aactggatga
     2461 gtactgcaga ttttaaataa aatattcatg gaattactgt cgttactgta taatgttggt
     2521 gaatgtatgg tctgtttttg acatttgtgt gcatttattt ttatatctaa agtgttttat
     2581 agatttgcat tttaatatta gtagtaaatg caaatgataa atactttatc tttaaattaa
     2641 aaatattatt atgcattact tatctgtgat aaatatatcg tatgtgttat gttactgata
     2701 aaatgttaca ataataatgg ttcggttagg gttaaggttt taggacaaaa cacaactgtt
     2761 cattagtatt cagatcagat ctatgaaata atattggcag gtgcaaattt tcattttaat
     2821 aatgtactag tactgtaaat atttgagtta gctttagaac tggctttgaa gtatattcac
     2881 tggtagctgt ctgttaagta gaactgcaca aaaaaaaggt acgaggaaga acgaagcatt
     2941 gccatatact gtattctcaa ttttagctgc aatagctgca cttttgtagt aaaaagttct
     3001 tcaaagaccc tttttatata gtgtgaagaa cttttcaata atcttaaaac atttttctac
     3061 ataaataaaa tctttgtgca atgaaatatt tcaaaaagta ctttataaaa ccaaccattc
     3121 atgtcaacac agagccttaa aataattgtt accagtattt ctcaatagcc aatgaggcat
     3181 gcagcaagat tgtaaactaa tttaactgta accattaaat ctaaagtttt gacctttgac
     3241 ctttcaccac gattgtttaa aaatcaatac atgtggctag aattcatagc tttcaaacac
     3301 tcttcatagt ccctcagtag ttactgcaac acaaggcact tactagtata acagacacac
     3361 cctacacagt ttaaacagcg aacaattcaa acaaaagcag gactttgtta tgagaacaac
     3421 agagcgtgta tgtttgacca tcgcagtaca agtgagtgct tgttctcagg acttgaaatc
     3481 tccgctcttt gcacaatcaa tgaataagca aggcatgctg ggatgtgtgt aacatatagc
     3541 ctgttgggcg ggtgagattt atacttggtg agctttactc ggccacatca gcatgaagat
     3601 aatactcaga taaggcaacg cttcgccact cgcacaggta taaaagagtg gctcggggta
     3661 aagttaggcc actgtcagga tcacacaaca gtctgtcatc atcggatcca ctagttctag
     3721 agcggccgcc accgcggtgg agctccagct tttgttccct ttagtgaggg ttaattcaag
     3781 tttgtacaaa aaagttgaac gagaaacgta aaatgatata aatatcaata tattaaatta
     3841 gattttgcat aaaaaacaga ctacataata ctgtaaaaca caacatatgc agtcactatg
     3901 aaccaactac ttagatggta ttagtgacct gtagaattcg agctctagag ctgcagggcg
     3961 gccgcgatat cccctatagt gagtcgtatt acatggtcat agctgtttcc tggcagctct
     4021 ggcccgtgtc tcaaaatctc tgatgttaca ttgcacaaga taaaaatata tcatcatgaa
     4081 caataaaact gtctgcttac ataaacagta atacaagggg tgttatgagc catattcaac
     4141 gggaaacgtc gaggccgcga ttaaattcca acatggatgc tgatttatat gggtataaat
     4201 gggctcgcga taatgtcggg caatcaggtg cgacaatcta tcgcttgtat gggaagcccg
     4261 atgcgccaga gttgtttctg aaacatggca aaggtagcgt tgccaatgat gttacagatg
     4321 agatggtcag actaaactgg ctgacggaat ttatgcctct tccgaccatc aagcatttta
     4381 tccgtactcc tgatgatgca tggttactca ccactgcgat ccccggaaaa acagcattcc
     4441 aggtattaga agaatatcct gattcaggtg aaaatattgt tgatgcgctg gcagtgttcc
     4501 tgcgccggtt gcattcgatt cctgtttgta attgtccttt taacagcgat cgcgtatttc
     4561 gtctcgctca ggcgcaatca cgaatgaata acggtttggt tgatgcgagt gattttgatg
     4621 acgagcgtaa tggctggcct gttgaacaag tctggaaaga aatgcataaa cttttgccat
     4681 tctcaccgga ttcagtcgtc actcatggtg atttctcact tgataacctt atttttgacg
     4741 aggggaaatt aataggttgt attgatgttg gacgagtcgg aatcgcagac cgataccagg
     4801 atcttgccat cctatggaac tgcctcggtg agttttctcc ttcattacag aaacggcttt
     4861 ttcaaaaata tggtattgat aatcctgata tgaataaatt gcagtttcat ttgatgctcg
     4921 atgagttttt ctaatcagaa ttggttaatt ggttgtaaca ctggcagagc attacgctga
     4981 cttgacggga cggcgcaagc tcatgaccaa aatcccttaa cgtgagttac gcgtcgttcc
     5041 actgagcgtc agaccccgta gaaaagatca aaggatcttc
//
