LOCUS       Exported 602 bp ds-DNA linear SYN 24-MAY-2021
DEFINITION  –2.3kb promoter of zebrafish fabp2/ifabp gene in Gateway 5' Entry
            vector.
ACCESSION   .
VERSION     .
KEYWORDS    p5E-2.3k-fabp2
SOURCE      synthetic DNA construct
  ORGANISM  synthetic DNA construct
REFERENCE   1 (bases 1 to 602)
  TITLE     –2.3kb promoter of zebrafish fabp2/ifabp gene in Gateway 5' Entry
            vector
  JOURNAL   Unpublished
REFERENCE   2 (bases 1 to 602)
  AUTHORS   .
  TITLE     Direct Submission
  JOURNAL   Exported May 24, 2021 from SnapGene Server 1.1.58
            http://www.snapgene.com
FEATURES             Location/Qualifiers
     source          1..602
                     /organism="synthetic DNA construct"
                     /mol_type="other DNA"
     protein_bind    7..102
                     /gene="mutant version of attL"
                     /label=attL4
                     /bound_moiety="LR Clonase(TM)"
                     /note="recombination site for the Gateway(R) LR reaction"
     primer_bind     104..123
                     /label=T7
                     /note="T7 promoter, forward primer"
     promoter        104..122
                     /label=T7 promoter
                     /note="promoter for bacteriophage T7 RNA polymerase"
     primer_bind     147..163
                     /label=pBluescriptKS
                     /note="For pBluescript vector"
     primer_bind     148..164
                     /label=KS primer
                     /note="common sequencing primer, one of multiple similar
                     variants"
ORIGIN
        1 agctccaaat aatgatttta ttttgactga tagtgacctg ttcgttgcaa caaattgata
       61 agcaatgctt ttttataatg ccaactttgt atagaaaagt tggtaatacg actcactata
      121 gggcgaattg ggtaccgggc cccccctcga ggtcgacggt atcgataagc ttcccttcca
      181 gctgcaaccc atcactggga aacactcata cactcacagt cacacagttt agcctacgca
      241 attcacctat atattcatca catatctttg gacttgtggg ggaaaccgga aactccacac
      301 agaaatgcca actgacccag ctgaggttca aaccagccct tcttactgtg aggtgacagc
      361 gctagccatt gcgccaccgc tccacccttt attttaattt atttaattga atttatttta
      421 ttgtatttgt cctaaattgc cagtacaatc agtacaatca ttagaatggt ttctgaaggt
      481 tcatgcctgt aataactgct ttatatttaa atttgtctat agcaataaga tttagtaata
      541 atattaataa ttttatattc tattctatta ttatattata tatacatttt cacactaaac
      601 cg
//
