>Addgene plasmid #84927 | p5E-2.3k-fabp2 | addgene partial sequence | sequence record 166325 | M13-Rev 5'-CAGGAAACAGCTATGACC-3'
GCGGCCGCCCTGCAGCTCTAGAGCTCGAATTCTACAGGTCACTAATACCATCTAAGTAGTTGGTTCATAG
TGACTGCATATGTTGTGTTTTACAGTATTATGTAGTCTGTTTTTTATGCAAAATCTAATTTAATATATTG
ATATTTATATCATTTTACGTTTCTCGTTCAACTTTTTTGTACAAACTTGAATTAACCCTCACTAAAGGGA
ACAAAAGCTGGAGCTCCACCGCGGTGGCGGCCGCTCTAGAACTAGTGGATCCGATGATGACAGACTGTTG
TGTGATCCTGACAGTGGCCTAACTTTACCCCGAGCCACTCTTTTATACCTGTGCGAGTGGCGAAGCGTTG
CCTTATCTGAGTATTATCTTCATGCTGATGTGGCCGAGTAAAGCTCACCAAGTATAAATCTCACCCGCCC
AACAGGCTATATGTTACACACATCCCAGCATGCCTTGCTTATTCATTGATTGTGCAAAGAGCGGAGATTT
CAAGTCCTGAGAACAAGCACTCACTTGTACTGCGATGGTCAAACATACACGCTCTGTTGTTCTCATAACA
AAGTCCTGCTTTTGTTTGAATTGTTCGCTGTTTAAACTGTGTAGGGTGTGTCTGTTATACTAGTAAGTGC
CTTGTGTTGCAGTAACTACTGAGGGACTATGAAGAGTGTTTGAAAGCTATGAATTCTAGCCACATGTATT
GATTTTTAAACAATCGTGGTGAAAGGTCAAAGGTCAAAACTTTAGATTTAATGGTTACAGTTAAATTAGT
TTACAATCTTGCTGCATGCCTCATTGGCTATTGAGAAATACTGGTAACAATTATTTTAAGGCTCTGTGTT
GACATGAATGGTTGGTTTTATAAAGTACTTTTTGAAATATTTCATTGCACAAAGATTTTATTTATGTAGA
AAAATGTTTTAAGATTATTGAAAAGTTCTTCACACTATATAAAAAGGGTCTTTGAAGAACTTTTTACTAC
AAAAGTGCAGCTATTGCAGCTAAAATTGAGAATACAGTATATGGCAATGCTTCGTTCTTCCTCGTACC
